Addgene plasmid #187835: pRK172-6xHis-0N4R-P301S-tau-HiBiT
Purpose: Expression of 6xHis-tagged P301S tau of 0N4R isoform with a C-terminal HiBiT tag for bimolecular luminescence with LgBiT.
Depositing lab: William McEwan. Depositing organization: University of Cambridge. Publication: Cholesterol determines the cytosolic entry and seeded aggregation of tau. Tuck BJ, Miller LVC, Katsinelos T, Smith AE, Wilson EL, Keeling S, Cheng S, Vaysburd MJ, Knox C, Tredgett L, Metzakopian E, James LC, McEwan WA. Cell Rep. 2022 May 3;39(5):110776. doi: 10.1016/j.celrep.2022.110776. PubMed 35508140.
Backbone
  Vector backbone: pRK172
  Backbone size w/o insert (bp): 2542
  Total vector size (bp): 3760
  Vector type: Bacterial Expression
Growth in bacteria
  Bacterial resistance: Ampicillin, 100 μg/mL
  Growth temperature: 37°C
  Growth strain: DH5alpha
  Growth instructions: For protein production, 16 degrees in DE3 BL21 E coli
  Copy number: Unknown
Gene/Insert
  Gene/Insert name: 6XHis-0N4R-P301S-tau-HiBiT (alt name: Tau-HiBiT)
  Species: H. sapiens (human)
  Insert size (bp): 1218
  Promoter: T7
  Tag / fusion protein: 6xHistidine (N terminal on insert); HiBiT (C terminal on insert)
  Cloning method: Restriction Enzyme; 5′ cloning site NdeI (not destroyed); 3′ cloning site EcoRI (not destroyed)
  Sequencing primers: 5′ GATCTCGATCCCGCGAAATT; 3′ CAAGACCCGTTTAGAGGCCC
Terms and licenses: Academic/Nonprofit Terms; Industry Terms: Not Available to Industry
How to cite: pRK172-6xHis-0N4R-P301S-tau-HiBiT was a gift from William McEwan (Addgene plasmid # 187835 ; http://n2t.net/addgene:187835 ; RRID:Addgene_187835)
