[The description below was written by a language model from this plasmid's Addgene catalogue record and pLannotate feature annotations shown in this document.]
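Description:
pRK172-6xHis-0N4R-P301S-tau-HiBiT is a small bacterial expression plasmid of about 3.8 kb, built on the pRK172 backbone for producing recombinant human tau in E. coli. It replicates from a ColE1/pMB1-type origin and is selected with ampicillin through the bla β-lactamase gene under its own promoter. The feature table also picks up pBR322-derived remnants: a bom mobility region and a short fragment of rop. The catalogue lists the copy number as unknown.

The roughly 1.2 kb insert was cloned between NdeI and EcoRI sites, both of which are retained. It sits downstream of a T7 promoter and the efficient ribosome binding site from phage T7 gene 10, and is followed by a T7 terminator. Expression therefore depends on T7 RNA polymerase, as supplied by DE3 lysogen strains such as BL21(DE3). The open reading frame begins with an N-terminal 6xHis tag for metal-affinity purification and continues into the MAPT coding sequence for the 0N4R tau isoform, which carries the P301S mutation. It ends with a C-terminal HiBiT tag, a short peptide that complements the LgBiT fragment to reconstitute an active luciferase. The automated annotation does not label HiBiT itself. It does flag a short fragment matching a T7 gene 10B-derived sequence between the tau coding region and the terminator, which may be vector-derived sequence rather than a functional tag.

The stated purpose is to express tagged P301S tau whose encounter with LgBiT can be read out as luminescence. The associated publication concerns cytosolic entry and seeded aggregation of tau.
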