Features (pLannotate 1.2.2; 11 found; start..end, strand, type, name):
    105..209     +  promoter       AmpR promoter: bla
    210..1070    +  CDS            AmpR: β-lactamase; bla; confers resistance to ampicillin, carbenicillin, and related antibiotics
   1241..1829    +  rep_origin     ori: high-copy-number ColE1/pMB1/pBR322/pUC origin of replication
   2015..2154    -  misc_feature   bom: basis of mobility region from pBR322
   2266..2305    -  CDS            rop (fragment): Rop protein, which maintains plasmids at low copy number; rop
   2325..2343    +  promoter       T7 promoter: promoter for bacteriophage T7 RNA polymerase
   2375..2397    +  RBS            RBS: efficient ribosome binding site from bacteriophage T7 gene 10 (Olins and Rangwala, 1989)
   2411..2428    +  CDS            7xHis (fragment): 6xHis affinity tag
   2429..3574    +  CDS            MAPT (fragment): TAU_SPECI - Experimental evidence at protein level: Swiss-Prot protein existence level 1. Promotes microtubule assembly and stability, and might be involved in the establishment and maintenance of neuronal polarity. The C-terminus binds axonal microtubules while the N-terminus binds neural plasma membrane components, suggesting that tau functions as a linker protein between both. Axonal polarity is predetermined by tau localization (in the neuronal cell) in the domain of the cell body defined by the centrosome. The short isoforms allow plasticity of the cytoskeleton whereas the longer isoforms
   3636..3685    +  CDS            SET1 (fragment): solubility-enhancement tag derived from T7 phage gene 10B
   3693..3740    +  terminator     T7 terminator: transcription terminator for bacteriophage T7 RNA polymerase
>Addgene plasmid #187835 | pRK172-6xHis-0N4R-P301S-tau-HiBiT | addgene full sequence | sequence record 372451 | Addgene NGS Result
ATTCTTGAAGACGAAAGGGCCTCGTGATACGCCTATTTTTATAGGTTAATGTCATGATAATAATGGTTTC
TTAGACGTCAGGTGGCACTTTTCGGGGAAATGTGCGCGGAACCCCTATTTGTTTATTTTTCTAAATACAT
TCAAATATGTATCCGCTCATGAGACAATAACCCTGATAAATGCTTCAATAATATTGAAAAAGGAAGAGTA
TGAGTATTCAACATTTCCGTGTCGCCCTTATTCCCTTTTTTGCGGCATTTTGCCTTCCTGTTTTTGCTCA
CCCAGAAACGCTGGTGAAAGTAAAAGATGCTGAAGATCAGTTGGGTGCACGAGTGGGTTACATCGAACTG
GATCTCAACAGCGGTAAGATCCTTGAGAGTTTTCGCCCCGAAGAACGTTTTCCAATGATGAGCACTTTTA
AAGTTCTGCTATGTGGCGCGGTATTATCCCGTGTTGACGCCGGGCAAGAGCAACTCGGTCGCCGCATACA
CTATTCTCAGAATGACTTGGTTGAGTACTCACCAGTCACAGAAAAGCATCTTACGGATGGCATGACAGTA
AGAGAATTATGCAGTGCTGCCATAACCATGAGTGATAACACTGCGGCCAACTTACTTCTGACAACGATCG
GAGGACCGAAGGAGCTAACCGCTTTTTTGCACAACATGGGGGATCATGTAACTCGCCTTGATCGTTGGGA
ACCGGAGCTGAATGAAGCCATACCAAACGACGAGCGTGACACCACGATGCCTGCAGCAATGGCAACAACG
TTGCGCAAACTATTAACTGGCGAACTACTTACTCTAGCTTCCCGGCAACAATTAATAGACTGGATGGAGG
CGGATAAAGTTGCAGGACCACTTCTGCGCTCGGCCCTTCCGGCTGGCTGGTTTATTGCTGATAAATCTGG
AGCCGGTGAGCGTGGGTCTCGCGGTATCATTGCAGCACTGGGGCCAGATGGTAAGCCCTCCCGTATCGTA
GTTATCTACACGACGGGGAGTCAGGCAACTATGGATGAACGAAATAGACAGATCGCTGAGATAGGTGCCT
CACTGATTAAGCATTGGTAACTGTCAGACCAAGTTTACTCATATATACTTTAGATTGATTTAAAACTTCA
TTTTTAATTTAAAAGGATCTAGGTGAAGATCCTTTTTGATAATCTCATGACCAAAATCCCTTAACGTGAG
TTTTCGTTCCACTGAGCGTCAGACCCCGTAGAAAAGATCAAAGGATCTTCTTGAGATCCTTTTTTTCTGC
GCGTAATCTGCTGCTTGCAAACAAAAAAACCACCGCTACCAGCGGTGGTTTGTTTGCCGGATCAAGAGCT
ACCAACTCTTTTTCCGAAGGTAACTGGCTTCAGCAGAGCGCAGATACCAAATACTGTCCTTCTAGTGTAG
CCGTAGTTAGGCCACCACTTCAAGAACTCTGTAGCACCGCCTACATACCTCGCTCTGCTAATCCTGTTAC
CAGTGGCTGCTGCCAGTGGCGATAAGTCGTGTCTTACCGGGTTGGACTCAAGACGATAGTTACCGGATAA
GGCGCAGCGGTCGGGCTGAACGGGGGGTTCGTGCACACAGCCCAGCTTGGAGCGAACGACCTACACCGAA
CTGAGATACCTACAGCGTGAGCTATGAGAAAGCGCCACGCTTCCCGAAGGGAGAAAGGCGGACAGGTATC
CGGTAAGCGGCAGGGTCGGAACAGGAGAGCGCACGAGGGAGCTTCCAGGGGGAAACGCCTGGTATCTTTA
TAGTCCTGTCGGGTTTCGCCACCTCTGACTTGAGCGTCGATTTTTGTGATGCTCGTCAGGGGGGCGGAGC
CTATGGAAAAACGCCAGCAACGCGGCCTTTTTACGGTTCCTGGCCTTTTGCTGGCCTTTTGCTCACATGT
TCTTTCCTGCGTTATCCCCTGATTCTGTGGATAACCGTATTACCGCCTTTGAGTGAGCTGATACCGCTCG
CCGCAGCCGAACGACCGAGCGCAGCGAGTCAGTGAGCGAGGAAGCGGAAGAGCGCCTGATGCGGTATTTT
CTCCTTACGCATCTGTGCGGTATTTCACACCGCAATGGTGCACTCTCAGTACAATCTGCTCTGATGCCGC
ATAGTTAAGCCAGTATACACTCCGCTATCGCTACGTGACTGGGTCATGGCTGCGCCCCGACACCCGCCAA
CACCCGCCAACACCCGCTGACGCGCCCTGACGGGCTTGTCTGCTCCCGGCATCCGCTTACAGACAAGCTG
TGACCGTCTCCGGGAGCTGCATGTGTCAGAGGTTTTCACCGTCATCACCGAAACGCGCGAGGCAGGATCT
CGATCCCGCGAAATTAATACGACTCACTATAGGGAGACCACAACGGTTTCCCTCTAGAAATAATTTTGTT
TAACTTTAAGAAGGAGATATACATATGATGCATCACCATCACCATCACGCTGAGCCCCGCCAGGAGTTCG
AAGTGATGGAAGATCACGCTGGGACGTACGGGTTGGGGGACAGGAAAGATCAGGGGGGCTACACCATGCA
CCAAGACCAAGAGGGTGACACGGACGCTGGCCTGAAAGCTGAAGAAGCAGGCATTGGAGACACCCCCAGC
CTGGAAGACGAAGCTGCTGGTCACGTGACCCAAGCTCGCATGGTCAGTAAAAGCAAAGACGGGACTGGAA
GCGATGACAAAAAAGCCAAGGGGGCTGATGGTAAAACGAAGATCGCCACACCGCGGGGAGCAGCCCCTCC
AGGCCAGAAGGGCCAGGCCAACGCCACCAGGATTCCAGCAAAAACCCCGCCCGCTCCAAAGACACCACCC
AGCTCTGGTGAACCTCCAAAATCAGGGGATCGCAGCGGCTACAGCAGCCCCGGCTCCCCAGGCACTCCCG
GCAGCCGCTCCCGCACCCCGTCCCTTCCAACCCCACCCACCCGGGAGCCCAAGAAGGTGGCAGTGGTCCG
TACTCCACCCAAGTCGCCGTCTTCCGCCAAGAGCCGCCTGCAGACAGCCCCCGTGCCCATGCCAGACCTG
AAGAATGTCAAGTCCAAGATCGGCTCCACTGAGAACCTGAAGCACCAGCCGGGAGGCGGGAAGGTGCAGA
TAATTAATAAGAAGCTGGATCTTAGCAACGTCCAGTCCAAGTGTGGCTCAAAGGATAATATCAAACACGT
CAGTGGAGGCGGCAGTGTGCAAATAGTCTACAAACCAGTTGACCTGAGCAAGGTGACCTCCAAGTGTGGC
TCATTAGGCAACATCCATCATAAACCAGGAGGTGGCCAGGTGGAAGTAAAATCTGAGAAGCTTGACTTCA
AGGACAGAGTCCAGTCGAAGATTGGGTCCCTGGACAATATCACCCACGTCCCTGGCGGAGGAAATAAAAA
GATTGAAACCCACAAGCTGACCTTCCGCGAGAACGCCAAAGCCAAGACAGACCACGGGGCGGAGATCGTG
TACAAGTCGCCAGTGGTGTCTGGGGACACGTCTCCACGGCATCTCAGCAATGTCTCCTCCACCGGCAGCA
TCGACATGGTAGACTCGCCCCAGCTCGCCACGCTAGCTGACGAGGTGTCTGCCTCCCTGGCCAAGCAGGG
TTTGGGTTCAGGTTCAGTGAGCGGCTGGCGCCTGTTCAAGAAGATCAGCTAGGAATTCCGATCCGGCTGC
TAACAAAGCCCGAAAGGAAGCTGAGTTGGCTGCTGCCACCGCTGAGCAATAACTAGCATAACCCCTTGGG
GCCTCTAAACGGGTCTTGAGGGGTTTTTTGCTGAAAGGAGGAACTATATCCGGATA
